>Addgene plasmid #57763 | miniSOG-Alpha-V-Integrin-25 | addgene partial sequence | sequence record 145991 | CMV-F 5'-CGCAAATGGGCGGTAGGCGTG-3'
TGGTTTAGTGAACCGTCAGATCCGCTAGTCGACGGTACCTCGGCGATGGCTTTTCCGCCGCGGCGACGGC
TGCGCCTCGGTCCCCGCGGCCTCCCGCTTCTTCTCTCGGGACTCCTGCTACCTCTGTGCCGCGCCTTCAA
CCTAGACGTGGACAGTCCTGCCGAGTACTCTGGCCCCGAGGGAAGTTACTTCGGCTTCGCCGTGGATTTC
TTCGTGCCCAGCGCGTCTTCCCGGATGTTTCTTCTCGTGGGAGCTCCCAAAGCAAACACCACCCAGCCTG
GGATTGTGGAAGGAGGGCAGGTCCTCAAATGTGACTGGTCTTCTACCCGCCGGTGCCAGCCAATTGAATT
TGATGCAACAGGCAATAGAGATTATGCCAAGGATGATCCATTGGAATTTAAGTCCCATCAGTGGTTTGGA
GCATCTGTGAGGTCGAAACAGGATAAAATTTTGGCCTGTGCCCCATTGTACCATTGGAGAACTGAGATGA
AACAGGAGCGAGAGCCTGTTGGAACATGCTTTCTTCAAGATGGAACAAAGACTGTTGAGTATGCTCCATG
TAGATCACAAGATATTGATGCTGATGGACAGGGATTTTGTCAAGGAGGATTCAGCATTGATTTTACTAAA
GCTGACAGAGTACTTCTTGGTGGTCCTGGTAGCTTTTATTGGCAAGGTCAGCTTATTTCGGATCAAGTGG
CAGAAATCGTATCTAAATACGACCCCAATGTTTACAGCATCAAGTATAATAACCAAT
