>Addgene plasmid #57763 | miniSOG-Alpha-V-Integrin-25 | addgene partial sequence | sequence record 147163 | SV40pA-R 5'-GAAATTTGTGATGCTATTGC-3'
ACAAGTTAACAACAACAATTGCATTCATTTTATGTTTCAGGTTCAGGGGGAGGTGTGGGAGGTTTTTTAA
AGCAAGTAAAACCTCTACAAATGTGGTATGGCTGATTATGATCTAGAGTCGCGGCCGCTTATCCATCCAG
CTGCACTCCGATGAAATACTGGAGCTCACCCTTCTGGTCCCTCATGGGCTGGAGGTGCAGGAGGTTCCAG
AATTTCTTCCCGCTTTTTGTGTAGTTTATCAGCTGCACGGTAATCTCGCGCTGATCTCTAATGGCATCGC
GAATCTTCTGCACTGTGGCCTGGTCTGTCTCTGGTCCCTGCAGAAAGCGGCCATTGCGGCCCAGGATCTC
CTCTCTGGAATACTCGGTCAGCTCCAGGAAGCCATCGGATGCGAAGATGATGGGATTGTCTGGCAGCCGT
GGATCAGTTATCACGAAACTTTTCTCCATGGTGGCGACCGGTGGGGATCCCGGGCCCGCGGTACCGTCGA
CTGCAGAATTCGAAGCTTGAGCTCGAGATCCCGGAGTTTCTGAGTTTCCTTCACCATTTTCATGAGGTTG
AAGCTGCTCCCTTTCTTGTTCTTCTTGAGGTGGCCGGACCCGTTTAAAAAAGCCCATCCTGTACATTACA
AATACCAAAACAGCCAGTAGCAACAATCCTGCTAGAACTGCTAAAATGATCACCCACACAGGCACAGGCA
TGGGCGCTGGCTGAATGCCCCAGGTGACATTAGTGGTAACCAATGTGGAGTTGGTGATATCCTCAATTGG
AAGATTCTTATAAGGAAACTCTATGACATTAAATGAAGCAGACGACTTCAGAGAATAGGAATGATTCTGA
TTTTCTTTATTCATAA
