[The description below was written by a language model from this plasmid's Addgene catalogue record.]
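Description:
miniSOG-Alpha-V-Integrin-25 is a mammalian expression plasmid that produces human integrin alpha-V (ITGAV, also known as CD51 or the vitronectin receptor alpha subunit) fused to the miniSOG tag. It is built on a miniSOG vector backbone of about 4.75 kb (excluding the insert). The plasmid is maintained at high copy number in E. coli under kanamycin selection. A neomycin resistance marker allows G418 selection of transfected mammalian cells. Expression of the fusion is driven by the CMV promoter, a strong constitutive promoter in most mammalian cell lines. The listed 3′ sequencing primer suggests an SV40 polyadenylation signal downstream of the coding region. The record does not state the cloning method or on which end of the integrin the tag sits. The "25" in the name may refer to a linker length, but this is not explained in the record either.

miniSOG (mini singlet oxygen generator) is a small flavin-binding fluorescent protein. The record gives excitation peaks at 448 and 473 nm and emission peaks at 500 and 528 nm. Besides its green fluorescence, illuminated miniSOG generates singlet oxygen, which can locally polymerise diaminobenzidine into an osmiophilic deposit visible by electron microscopy. This makes it a genetically encoded tag for correlated light and electron microscopy. Fusing it to integrin alpha-V, a transmembrane adhesion receptor subunit, directs the tag to focal adhesions, the localisation stated for this construct. The plasmid therefore serves as a focal adhesion marker for fluorescence imaging. It can also be used for ultrastructural localisation of integrin-containing adhesion sites in transfected mammalian cells.
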