Addgene plasmid #57763: miniSOG-Alpha-V-Integrin-25
Purpose: Localization: Focal Adhesions, Excitation: 448 / 473, Emission: 500 / 528
Depositing lab: Michael Davidson. Depositing organization: Florida State University, Tallahassee. Publication: A genetically encoded tag for correlated light and electron microscopy of intact cells, tissues, and organisms. Shu X, Lev-Ram V, Deerinck TJ, Qi Y, Ramko EB, Davidson MW, Jin Y, Ellisman MH, Tsien RY. PLoS Biol. 2011 Apr;9(4):e1001041. doi: 10.1371/journal.pbio.1001041. Epub 2011 Apr 5. PubMed 21483721.
Backbone
  Vector backbone: miniSOG
  Backbone size w/o insert (bp): 4750
  Vector type: Mammalian Expression
  Selectable markers: Neomycin (select with G418)
Growth in bacteria
  Bacterial resistance: Kanamycin, 50 μg/mL
  Growth temperature: 37°C
  Growth strain: DH5alpha
  Copy number: High Copy
Gene/Insert
  Gene/Insert name: Alpha-V Integrin (alt name: NM_002210.3)
  Species: H. sapiens (human)
  Entrez Gene: ITGAV (a.k.a. CD51, MSK8, VNRA, VTNR)
  Promoter: CMV
  Tag / fusion protein: miniSOG
  Cloning method: Unknown
  Sequencing primers: 5′ CMV-F; 3′ SV40pA-R
Terms and licenses: Academic/Nonprofit Terms; Industry Terms
Depositor comments: . Excitation = 448 / 473; Emission = 500 / 528
How to cite: miniSOG-Alpha-V-Integrin-25 was a gift from Michael Davidson (Addgene plasmid # 57763 ; http://n2t.net/addgene:57763 ; RRID:Addgene_57763)
